>Addgene plasmid #40059 | pGEX4T-1 hSlp2-a del.C2AB | addgene partial sequence | sequence record 54460 | pGEX-5 5'-GGGCTGGCAAGCCACGTTTGGTG-3'
CCGGAAATTCCCGGGTCGACTGATTGACTTAAGCTTCCTGACTGAAGAGGAACAAGAGGCCATCATGAAG
GTTTTGCAGCGGGATGCTGCTCTGAAGAGGGCCGAAGAAGAGAGAGTCAGACATTTGCCTGAAAAAATTA
AGGATGACCAGCAGCTGAAGAATATGAGTGGCCAATGGTTTTATGAAGCCAAGGCAAAAAGGCACAGGGA
CAAAATCCATGGCGCAGATATCATCAGAGCATCTATGAGAAAGAAGAGGCCCCAGATAGCAGCTGAGCAG
AGTAAAGACAGAGAAAATGGGGCAAAGGAAAGCTGGGTGAATAATGTCAACAAAGATGCTTTCCTTCCTC
CAGAGCTGGCTGGCGTTGTAGAAGAGCCAGAAGAGGATGCAGCACCAGCAAGCCCGAGTTCCAGTGTGGT
AAATCCAGCTTCCAGTGTGATTGATATGTCCCAGGAAAACACAAGGAAACCAAATGTGTCTCCAGAGAAG
CAGAGGAAGAATCCGTTTAATAGCTCCAAGTTGCCAGAAGGTCACTCGTCACAACAAACTAAAAATGAAC
AGTCAAAAAATGGAAGAACTGGTTTATTTCAGACTTCAAAAGAGGATGAATTGTCAGAGTCAAAAGAAAA
GTCAACTGTCGCAGATACTTCAATCCAAAAGTTAGAGAAATCAAAGCAGACTTTGCCAGGCCTTTCAAAT
GGGTCCCAAATCAAGGCTCCAATCCCCAAAGCCAGGAAGATGATCTACAAATCAACTGATTTAAACAAAG
ATGAT
