>Addgene plasmid #40059 | pGEX4T-1 hSlp2-a del.C2AB | addgene partial sequence | sequence record 54622 | pGEX3
CAGATCGTCAGTCAGTCACGATGCGGCCGCGCCAAAGTCTCCACTATAAACACTCATCACACTGCCACTC
ACCTCATCTTGGAGAAATGCTGGAACAGACTTGCTCATCCTTTTGAGTTTGTCAGGGTGAGAAAATGGAT
TATCAGGTTGTGTAGGCACTGTGGAAATTCTTGGTACGCATTCATTTGTAACTGGCTTCTGATCTGGTTT
CTCATCATCTTCAGCACTACGCACTAATTCTTCTGGCTGATTATCTACTTTTGCTTGATTTGATGAATCT
GATGAAATGTCTTCTAGACTTTTGGAAGGCATTTTCCTAGCGGCACTCCTTTCCAAAGTTTTCAAAACAG
GACTGGGTTCTTCTTCTGAACCTTGCTGACGGTCTCTAGAACTGCCACCTGGCACCTGAGATGGCTCAGG
CTCAACACAATGAGACAGTTCATCAGCAGGGCTTCTGGGTAATACAGATTCAAGCCTTGTTAATTCTGAT
GATTTATCTTTGGGTTCATTGATGGTTGGTGAATTCTCCATAGACTGTGGTCTTGCAGTTAAAACTTCTG
AATGAGAATGCAGCCCATTAATTGGAAAAGAACCAGAAGTCATTGGCTGATGTGTTTCACTTTTTGATAC
ATATGGGCTTGAGGTTGATTGATGAAAAAGCGAAGGCTTTCTGTATTGAGAAGGCTTAGGGTCACTCTGA
AACTCTTCTGTGTCCCCTGCATCTTCCATTCCATTTTTCAATCTGTCAGATTCTAAAACACTAAATTCTC
CTACTTCCCGACCATGGATTAGCCCAGGACTCT
