[The description below was written by a language model from this plasmid's Addgene catalogue record.]
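Description:
pGEX4T-1 hSlp2-a del.C2AB is a bacterial expression plasmid built on the pGEX4T-1 backbone (about 4.9 kb, roughly 6.7 kb in total with the insert) for producing a truncated human synaptotagmin-like protein 2-a as a glutathione S-transferase fusion. It is maintained as a high-copy plasmid in E. coli under ampicillin selection. The record lists a standard cloning strain for propagation and a BL21 strain with IPTG induction for protein production. No feature table is provided, so details such as the origin of replication or repressor gene are not stated in the record.

The insert, about 1.8 kb, derives from human SYTL2 (also known as Slp2-a or Exophilin4) and lacks the tandem C-terminal C2A and C2B domains (residues 601–910 deleted), leaving the N-terminal portion of the protein. It is placed downstream of the IPTG-inducible Tac promoter and fused in frame to the backbone-encoded N-terminal GST tag, which allows affinity capture of the fusion on glutathione resin. The depositor notes a single glutamine insertion near residue 147 that is reported not to affect function. The cloning method is not recorded.

C2 domains generally mediate membrane or lipid binding, so this deletion construct is suited to producing recombinant protein for pull-down or binding assays that compare domain requirements of Slp2-a. This fits the associated study on how synaptotagmin-like proteins direct formation of a single apical membrane domain in epithelial cells, although the record does not state the specific experiments performed with the plasmid.
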