Addgene plasmid #40059: pGEX4T-1 hSlp2-a del.C2AB
Depositing lab: Fernando Martin-Belmonte. Depositing organization: Centro de Biologia Molecular Severo Ochoa. Publication: Synaptotagmin-like proteins control the formation of a single apical membrane domain in epithelial cells. Galvez-Santisteban M, Rodriguez-Fraticelli AE, Bryant DM, Vergarajauregui S, Yasuda T, Banon-Rodriguez I, Bernascone I, Datta A, Spivak N, Young K, Slim CL, Brakeman PR, Fukuda M, Mostov KE, Martin-Belmonte F. Nat Cell Biol. 2012 Jul 22. doi: 10.1038/ncb2541. PubMed 22820376.
Backbone
  Vector backbone: pGEX4T-1
  Backbone manufacturer: Promega
  Backbone size w/o insert (bp): 4900
  Total vector size (bp): 6700
  Vector type: Bacterial Expression
Growth in bacteria
  Bacterial resistance: Ampicillin, 100 μg/mL
  Growth temperature: 37°C
  Growth strain: DH5alpha
  Growth instructions: Expression in BL21 with IPTG
  Copy number: High Copy
Gene/Insert
  Gene/Insert name: hSlp2-a del.C2AB (alt names: Synaptotagmin-like protein 2-a; Slp2-a del.C2AB; Exophilin4)
  Species: H. sapiens (human)
  Insert size (bp): 1817
  Mutation: deletion of C2A and C2B domains (601-910)
  GenBank ID: NM_032943.3
  Entrez Gene: SYTL2 (a.k.a. CHR11SYT, EXO4, PPP1R151, SGA72M, SLP2, SLP2A)
  Promoter: Tac
  Tag / fusion protein: GST (N terminal on backbone)
  Cloning method: Unknown
  Sequencing primers: 5′ GGGCTGGCAAGCCACGTTTGGTG
Terms and licenses: Academic/Nonprofit Terms; Industry Terms: Not Available to Industry
Depositor comments: There is a known amino acid insertion (Q) at ~aa147 that does not affect the plasmid function.
How to cite: pGEX4T-1 hSlp2-a del.C2AB was a gift from Fernando Martin-Belmonte (Addgene plasmid # 40059 ; http://n2t.net/addgene:40059 ; RRID:Addgene_40059)
